>Addgene plasmid #169331 | pCDNA5/FRT/TO_CEP41_HaloTag9 | addgene full sequence | sequence record 333239 | Addgene NGS Result
GACGGATCGGGAGATCTCCCGATCCCCTATGGTGCACTCTCAGTACAATCTGCTCTGATGCCGCATAGTT
AAGCCAGTATCTGCTCCCTGCTTGTGTGTTGGAGGTCGCTGAGTAGTGCGCGAGCAAAATTTAAGCTACA
ACAAGGCAAGGCTTGACCGACAATTGCATGAAGAATCTGCTTAGGGTTAGGCGTTTTGCGCTGCTTCGCG
ATGTACGGGCCAGATATACGCGTTGACATTGATTATTGACTAGTTATTAATAGTAATCAATTACGGGGTC
ATTAGTTCATAGCCCATATATGGAGTTCCGCGTTACATAACTTACGGTAAATGGCCCGCCTGGCTGACCG
CCCAACGACCCCCGCCCATTGACGTCAATAATGACGTATGTTCCCATAGTAACGCCAATAGGGACTTTCC
ATTGACGTCAATGGGTGGAGTATTTACGGTAAACTGCCCACTTGGCAGTACATCAAGTGTATCATATGCC
AAGTACGCCCCCTATTGACGTCAATGACGGTAAATGGCCCGCCTGGCATTATGCCCAGTACATGACCTTA
TGGGACTTTCCTACTTGGCAGTACATCTACGTATTAGTCATCGCTATTACCATGGTGATGCGGTTTTGGC
AGTACATCAATGGGCGTGGATAGCGGTTTGACTCACGGGGATTTCCAAGTCTCCACCCCATTGACGTCAA
TGGGAGTTTGTTTTGGCACCAAAATCAACGGGACTTTCCAAAATGTCGTAACAACTCCGCCCCATTGACG
CAAATGGGCGGTAGGCGTGTACGGTGGGAGGTCTATATAAGCAGAGCTCTCCCTATCAGTGATAGAGATC
TCCCTATCAGTGATAGAGATCGTCGACGAGCTCGTTTAGTGAACCGTCAGATCGCCTGGAGACGCCATCC
ACGCTGTTTTGACCTCCATAGAAGACACCGGGACCGATCCAGCCTCCGGACTCTAGCGTTTAAACTTAAG
CTTGGTACCGAGCTCGGATCCACTAGTCCAGTGTGGTGGAATTCTGCAGATATCCAGCAACCATGTCCCT
CCGGAGGCACATTGGGAACCCTGAGTATCTGATGAAAAGGATACCACAGAACCCAAGATACCAGCATATC
AAATCAAGACTGGACACTGGTAACAGTATGACTAAATATACTGAGAAGCTCGAAGAGATTAAGAAAAATT
ATAGATACAAAAAAGATGAGCTTTTCAAGAGACTAAAAGTTACAACTTTTGCCCAGCTGATCATCCAAGT
TGCCTCCCTCTCTGATCAAACACTGGAAGTGACAGCTGAGGAGATTCAAAGGCTGGAAGACAATGATTCT
GCAGCTTCAGACCCTGATGCTGAAACCACTGCCAGGACCAATGGGAAAGGAAATCCAGGTGAGCAGTCGC
CGAGCCCTGAGCAGTTCATAAACAACGCAGGAGCAGGGGACTCCAGCCGCTCAACTCTTCAGAGTGTCAT
CAGTGGTGTTGGGGAACTGGATCTAGACAAAGGGCCAGTGAAGAAAGCAGAGCCCCATACCAAAGACAAA
CCTTATCCTGACTGCCCCTTCCTGCTGCTAGATGTGCGTGATAGAGATTCTTACCAGCAGTGCCACATTG
TTGGAGCTTACAGTTACCCAATTGCAACTCTGTCTAGAACAATGAACCCTTATTCAAATGATATTCTTGA
ATATAAAAATGCCCATGGCAAGATCATCATTCTGTATGACGATGATGAAAGGCTGGCCAGTCAGGCGGCC
ACCACCATGTGCGAGCGTGGATTTGAAAACCTCTTCATGCTTTCCGGAGGTCTAAAAGTCTTAGCTCAGA
AATTCCCGGAAGGACTGATTACTGGTTCCCTGCCAGCATCTTGCCAGCAGGCCCTTCCTCCTGGGTCTGC
CCGGAAACGATCCAGCCCCAAAGGGCCACCCCTACCAGCTGAGAATAAATGGAGATTTACCCCAGAAGAC
TTAAAAAAGATAGAATATTATCTGGAAGAGGAGCAAGGGCCTGCAGATCATCCTAGCCGACTGAACCAAG
CTAACTCCTCCGGAAGAGAGTCCAAGGTGCCTGGTGCCCGAAGCGCTCAGAATCTGCCAGGTGGCGGCCC
CGCCAGCCACTCAAACCCCCGCTCCCTCAGCAGTGGTCACCTGCAAGGCAAACCCTGGAAGTACCTCGAG
TGCGGCCGCAACCCAGCTTTCTTGTACAAAGTGGTGATGGCAGCTAGCCTGGAGGTGCTGTTCCAGGGCC
CCTTCGAAGGATCCGAAATCGGTACTGGCTTTCCATTCGACCCCCATTATGTGGAAGTCCTGGGCGAGCG
CATGCACTACGTCGATGTTGGTCCGCGCGATGGCACCCCTGTGCTGTTCCTGCACGGTAACCCGACCTCC
TCCTACGTGTGGCGCAACATCATCCCGCATGTTGCACCGACCCATCGCTGCATTGCTCCAGACCTGATCG
GTATGGGCAAATCCGACAAACCAGACCTGGGTTATTTCTTCGACGACCACGTCCGCTTCATGGATGCCTT
CATCGAAGCCCTGGGTCTGGAAGAGGTCGTCCTGGTCATTCACGACTGGGGCTCCGCTCTGGGTTTCCAC
TGGGCCAAGCGCAATCCAGAGCGCGTCAAAGGTATTGCATTTATGGAGTTCATCCGCCCTATCCCGACCT
GGGACGAATGGCCAGAATTTGCCCGCGAGACCTTCCAGGCCTTCCGCACCACCGACGTCGGCCGCAAGCT
GATCATCGATCATAACGTTTTTATCGAGGGTACGCTGCGTATGGGTGTCGTCCGCCCGCTGACTGAAGTC
GAGATGGACCATTACCGCGAGCCGTTCCTGAATCCTGTTGACCGCGAGCCACTGTGGCGCTTCCCAAACG
AGCTGCCAATCGCCGGTGAGCCAGCGAACATCGTCGCGCTGGTCGAAGAATACATGGACTGGCTGCACCA
GTCCCCTGTCCCGAAGCTGCTGTTCTGGGGCACCCCAGGCGTTCTGATCCCACCGGCCGAAGCCGCTCGC
CTGGCCAAAAGCCTGCCTAACTGCAAGGCTGTGGACATCGGCCCGGGTCTGAATCTGCTGCAAGAAGACA
ACCCGGACCTGATCGGCAGCGAGATCGCGCGCTGGCTGTCTACTCTGGAGATTTCCGGTTAACCGCTCGA
GTCTAGAGGGCCCGTTTAAACCCGCTGATCAGCCTCGACTGTGCCTTCTAGTTGCCAGCCATCTGTTGTT
TGCCCCTCCCCCGTGCCTTCCTTGACCCTGGAAGGTGCCACTCCCACTGTCCTTTCCTAATAAAATGAGG
AAATTGCATCGCATTGTCTGAGTAGGTGTCATTCTATTCTGGGGGGTGGGGTGGGGCAGGACAGCAAGGG
GGAGGATTGGGAAGACAATAGCAGGCATGCTGGGGATGCGGTGGGCTCTATGGCTTCTGAGGCGGAAAGA
ACCAGCTGGGGCTCTAGGGGGTATCCCC
[124 nt withheld, positions 3459-3582]
C
[91 nt withheld, positions 3584-3674]
AGGGTGATGGTTCACGTACCTAGAAGTTCCTATTCCGAAGTTCCTATTCTCTAGAAAGTATAGGAACTTC
CTTGGCCAAAAAGCCTGAACTCACCGCGACGTCTGTCGAGAAGTTTCTGATCGAAAAGTTCGACAGCGTC
TCCGACCTGATGCAGCTCTCGGAGGGCGAAGAATCTCGTGCTTTCAGCTTCGATGTAGGAGGGCGTGGAT
ATGTCCTGCGGGTAAATAGCTGCGCCGATGGTTTCTACAAAGATCGTTATGTTTATCGGCACTTTGCATC
GGCCGCGCTCCCGATTCCGGAAGTGCTTGACATTGGGGAATTCAGCGAGAGCCTGACCTATTGCATCTCC
CGCCGTGCACAGGGTGTCACGTTGCAAGACCTGCCTGAAACCGAACTGCCCGCTGTTCTGCAGCCGGTCG
CGGAGGCCATGGATGCGATCGCTGCGGCCGATCTTAGCCAGACGAGCGGGTTCGGCCCATTCGGACCGCA
AGGAATCGGTCAATACACTACATGGCGTGATTTCATATGCGCGATTGCTGATCCCCATGTGTATCACTGG
CAAACTGTGATGGACGACACCGTCAGTGCGTCCGTCGCGCAGGCTCTCGATGAGCTGATGCTTTGGGCCG
AGGACTGCCCCGAAGTCCGGCACCTCGTGCACGCGGATTTCGGCTCCAACAATGTCCTGACGGACAATGG
CCGCATAACAGCGGTCATTGACTGGAGCGAGGCGATGTTCGGGGATTCCCAATACGAGGTCGCCAACATC
TTCTTCTGGAGGCCGTGGTTGGCTTGTATGGAGCAGCAGACGCGCTACTTCGAGCGGAGGCATCCGGAGC
TTGCAGGATCGCCGCGGCTCCGGGCGTATATGCTCCGCATTGGTCTTGACCAACTCTATCAGAGCTTGGT
TGACGGCAATTTCGATGATGCAGCTTGGGCGCAGGGTCGATGCGACGCAATCGTCCGATCCGGAGCCGGG
ACTGTCGGGCGTACACAAATCGCCCGCAGAAGCGCGGCCGTCTGGACCGATGGCTGTGTAGAAGTACTCG
CCGATAGTGGAAACCGACGCCCCAGCACTCGTCCGAGGGCAAAGGAATAGCACGTACTACGAGATTTCGA
TTCCACCGCCGCCTTCTATGAAAGGTTGGGCTTCGGAATCGTTTTCCGGGACGCCGGCTGGATGATCCTC
CAGCGCGGGGATCTCATGCTGGAGTTCTTCGCCCACCCCAACTTGTTTATTGCAGCTTATAATGGTTACA
AATAAAGCAATAGCATCACAAATTTCACAAATAAAGCATTTTTTTCACTGCATTCTAGTTGTGGTTTGTC
CAAACTCATCAATGTATCTTATCATGTCTGTATACCGTCGACCTCTAGCTAGAGCTTGGCGTAATCATGG
TCATAGCTGTTTCCTGTGTGAAATTGTTATCCGCTCACAATTCCACACAACATACGAGCCGGAAGCATAA
AGTGTAAAGCCTGGGGTGCCTAATGAGTGAGCTAACTCACATTAATTGCGTTGCGCTCACTGCCCGCTTT
CCAGTCGGGAAACCTGTCGTGCCAGCTGCATTAATGAATCGGCCAACGCGCGGGGAGAGGCGGTTTGCGT
ATTGGGCGCTCTTCCGCTTCCTCGCTCACTGACTCGCTGCGCTCGGTCGTTCGGCTGCGGCGAGCGGTAT
CAGCTCACTCAAAGGCGGTAATACGGTTATCCACAGAATCAGGGGATAACGCAGGAAAGAACATGTGAGC
AAAAGGCCAGCAAAAGGCCAGGAACCGTAAAAAGGCCGCGTTGCTGGCGTTTTTCCATAGGCTCCGCCCC
CCTGACGAGCATCACAAAAATCGACGCTCAAGTCAGAGGTGGCGAAACCCGACAGGACTATAAAGATACC
AGGCGTTTCCCCCTGGAAGCTCCCTCGTGCGCTCTCCTGTTCCGACCCTGCCGCTTACCGGATACCTGTC
CGCCTTTCTCCCTTCGGGAAGCGTGGCGCTTTCTCATAGCTCACGCTGTAGGTATCTCAGTTCGGTGTAG
GTCGTTCGCTCCAAGCTGGGCTGTGTGCACGAACCCCCCGTTCAGCCCGACCGCTGCGCCTTATCCGGTA
ACTATCGTCTTGAGTCCAACCCGGTAAGACACGACTTATCGCCACTGGCAGCAGCCACTGGTAACAGGAT
TAGCAGAGCGAGGTATGTAGGCGGTGCTACAGAGTTCTTGAAGTGGTGGCCTAACTACGGCTACACTAGA
AGAACAGTATTTGGTATCTGCGCTCTGCTGAAGCCAGTTACCTTCGGAAAAAGAGTTGGTAGCTCTTGAT
CCGGCAAACAAACCACCGCTGGTAGCGGTGGTTTTTTTGTTTGCAAGCAGCAGATTACGCGCAGAAAAAA
AGGATCTCAAGAAGATCCTTTGATCTTTTCTACGGGGTCTGACGCTCAGTGGAACGAAAACTCACGTTAA
GGGATTTTGGTCATGAGATTATCAAAAAGGATCTTCACCTAGATCCTTTTAAATTAAAAATGAAGTTTTA
AATCAATCTAAAGTATATATGAGTAAACTTGGTCTGACAGTTACCAATGCTTAATCAGTGAGGCACCTAT
CTCAGCGATCTGTCTATTTCGTTCATCCATAGTTGCCTGACTCCCCGTCGTGTAGATAACTACGATACGG
GAGGGCTTACCATCTGGCCCCAGTGCTGCAATGATACCGCGAGACCCACGCTCACCGGCTCCAGATTTAT
CAGCAATAAACCAGCCAGCCGGAAGGGCCGAGCGCAGAAGTGGTCCTGCAACTTTATCCGCCTCCATCCA
GTCTATTAATTGTTGCCGGGAAGCTAGAGTAAGTAGTTCGCCAGTTAATAGTTTGCGCAACGTTGTTGCC
ATTGCTACAGGCATCGTGGTGTCACGCTCGTCGTTTGGTATGGCTTCATTCAGCTCCGGTTCCCAACGAT
CAAGGCGAGTTACATGATCCCCCATGTTGTGCAAAAAAGCGGTTAGCTCCTTCGGTCCTCCGATCGTTGT
CAGAAGTAAGTTGGCCGCAGTGTTATCACTCATGGTTATGGCAGCACTGCATAATTCTCTTACTGTCATG
CCATCCGTAAGATGCTTTTCTGTGACTGGTGAGTACTCAACCAAGTCATTCTGAGAATAGTGTATGCGGC
GACCGAGTTGCTCTTGCCCGGCGTCAATACGGGATAATACCGCGCCACATAGCAGAACTTTAAAAGTGCT
CATCATTGGAAAACGTTCTTCGGGGCGAAAACTCTCAAGGATCTTACCGCTGTTGAGATCCAGTTCGATG
TAACCCACTCGTGCACCCAACTGATCTTCAGCATCTTTTACTTTCACCAGCGTTTCTGGGTGAGCAAAAA
CAGGAAGGCAAAATGCCGCAAAAAAGGGAATAAGGGCGACACGGAAATGTTGAATACTCATACTCTTCCT
TTTTCAATATTATTGAAGCATTTATCAGGGTTATTGTCTCATGAGCGGATACATATTTGAATGTATTTAG
AAAAATAAACAAATAGGGGTTCCGCGCACATTTCCCCGAAAAGTGCCACCTGACGTC
Features (pLannotate 1.2.2; 23 found; start..end, strand, type, name):
     28..80      -  misc_feature   bom (fragment): basis of mobility region from pBR322
    235..614     +  enhancer       CMV enhancer: human cytomegalovirus immediate early enhancer
    615..818     +  promoter       CMV promoter: human cytomegalovirus (CMV) immediate early promoter
    820..839     +  promoter       PLtetO-1 promoter (fragment): modified phage lambda PL promoter with tet operator sites (Lutz and Bujard, 1997)
    841..860     +  promoter       PLtetO-1 promoter (fragment): modified phage lambda PL promoter with tet operator sites (Lutz and Bujard, 1997)
    868..901     +  promoter       TRE3GV promoter (fragment): 3rd-generation Tet-responsive promoter that can be activated by binding of Tet-On® 3G, optimized for retroviral and lentiviral vectors
   1043..2161    +  CDS            CEP41: CEP41_HUMAN - Also known as TSGA14. Experimental evidence at protein level: Swiss-Prot protein existence level 1. Required during ciliogenesis for tubulin glutamylation in cilium. Probably acts by participating in the transport of TTLL6, a tubulin polyglutamylase, between the basal body and the cilium. From Homo sapiens (Human).
   2181..2205    -  protein_bind   attB2: mutant version of attB; recombination site for the Gateway® BP reaction BP Clonase™
   2255..3138    +  CDS            HaloTag® (fragment): modified bacterial dehalogenase that forms covalent bonds with chloroalkane derivatives
   3189..3413    +  polyA_signal   bGH poly(A) signal: bovine growth hormone polyadenylation signal
   3417..3438    +  promoter       SV40 promoter (fragment): SV40 enhancer and early promoter
   3459..3692    +  rep_origin     f1 ori (fragment) (sequence partly withheld): f1 bacteriophage origin of replication; arrow indicates direction of (+) strand synthesis
   3697..3744    +  protein_bind   FRT: FLP-mediated recombination occurs in the 8-bp core sequence TCTAGAAA (Turan and Bode, 2011). FLP recombinase from the Saccharomyces cerevisiae 2μ plasmid
   3752..4774    +  CDS            HygR: aminoglycoside phosphotransferase from E. coli; aph(4)-Ia; confers resistance to hygromycin
   4784..4909    +  CDS            ble (fragment): BLE_KLEPN - Experimental evidence at protein level: Swiss-Prot protein existence level 1. Binding protein with a strong affinity to the bleomycin family of antibiotics. Binds to CL990; an antimitotic-antibiotic compound. From Klebsiella pneumoniae.
   4904..5025    +  polyA_signal   SV40 poly(A) signal: SV40 polyadenylation signal
   5098..5114    -  protein_bind   lac operator: The lac repressor binds to the lac operator to inhibit transcription in E. coli. This inhibition can be relieved by adding lactose or isopropyl-β-D-thiogalactopyranoside (IPTG). lac repressor encoded by lacI
   5122..5152    -  promoter       lac promoter: promoter for the E. coli lac operon
   5167..5188    -  protein_bind   CAP binding site: CAP binding activates transcription in the presence of cAMP. E. coli catabolite activator protein
   5201..5293    -  CDS            lacI (fragment): lac repressor; lacI; The lac repressor binds to the lac operator to inhibit transcription in E. coli. This inhibition can be relieved by adding lactose or isopropyl-β-D-thiogalactopyranoside (IPTG).
   5476..6064    -  rep_origin     ori: high-copy-number ColE1/pMB1/pBR322/pUC origin of replication
   6235..7095    -  CDS            AmpR: β-lactamase; bla; confers resistance to ampicillin, carbenicillin, and related antibiotics
   7096..7200    -  promoter       AmpR promoter: bla
