[The description below was written by a language model from this plasmid's Addgene catalogue record and pLannotate feature annotations shown in this document.]
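Description:
pCDNA5/FRT/TO_CEP41_HaloTag9 is a mammalian expression plasmid built on the pCDNA5/FRT/TO backbone and designed to place the self-labelling protein HaloTag9 on the microtubules of mammalian cells. It is propagated in E. coli as a high-copy plasmid through a ColE1/pUC-type origin, with ampicillin selection from the β-lactamase gene. A fragment of the f1 origin and remnants of lac regulatory sequence are also annotated in the backbone.

The expression cassette uses the human CMV immediate-early enhancer and promoter followed by short tet operator sequences. This is the tetracycline-regulated arrangement of the backbone, so transcription can be repressed in cells expressing the Tet repressor and induced with tetracycline or doxycycline. In cells without the repressor, expression would be constitutive. The open reading frame encodes human CEP41, a centrosomal and ciliary protein that serves here as the microtubule-targeting partner. It is joined to HaloTag across a linker containing a Gateway attB2 remnant, and the cassette ends in the bGH polyadenylation signal. HaloTag9 is HaloTag7 carrying the Q165H and P174R substitutions. Like its parent, it is a modified dehalogenase that reacts covalently with chloroalkane-bearing ligands such as fluorescent dyes. The catalogue lists the tag as N-terminal, but the feature table places HaloTag downstream of CEP41, which indicates a C-terminal fusion consistent with the plasmid name.

Downstream, an FRT site directly precedes a hygromycin resistance gene that has an SV40 polyadenylation signal but no complete promoter of its own. FLP-mediated integration into a compatible genomic FRT site can therefore activate hygromycin resistance and yield isogenic stable lines. The construct comes from work on engineered HaloTag variants for fluorescence lifetime multiplexing.
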