Addgene plasmid #169331: pCDNA5/FRT/TO_CEP41_HaloTag9
Purpose: Expression of HaloTag9 located at the microtubules of mammalian cells
Depositing lab: Kai Johnsson. Publication: Engineered HaloTag variants for fluorescence lifetime multiplexing. Frei MS, Tarnawski M, Roberti MJ, Koch B, Hiblot J, Johnsson K. Nat Methods. 2021 Dec 16. pii: 10.1038/s41592-021-01341-x. doi: 10.1038/s41592-021-01341-x. PubMed 34916672.
Backbone
  Vector backbone: pCDNA5/FRT/TO
  Vector type: Mammalian Expression
  Selectable markers: Hygromycin
Growth in bacteria
  Bacterial resistance: Ampicillin, 100 μg/mL
  Growth temperature: 37°C
  Growth strain: DH5alpha
  Copy number: High Copy
Gene/Insert
  Gene/Insert name: CEP41-HaloTag9
  Species: H. sapiens (human)
  Mutation: HaloTag9 = HaloTag7-Q165H-P174R
  Entrez Gene: CEP41 (a.k.a. JBTS15, TSGA14)
  Tag / fusion protein: HaloTag9 (N terminal on insert)
  Cloning method: Gibson Cloning
  Sequencing primers: 5′ Unknown
Terms and licenses: Academic/Nonprofit Terms; Industry Terms: Not Available to Industry
How to cite: pCDNA5/FRT/TO_CEP41_HaloTag9 was a gift from Kai Johnsson (Addgene plasmid # 169331 ; http://n2t.net/addgene:169331 ; RRID:Addgene_169331)
